Addgene plasmid #60146: pNB697
Purpose: Disintegrator plasmid encoding MET17 promoter driven red beetle luciferase with nuclear localization signal (NLS) and ClpXP degron tag (ssrA).
Depositing lab: Nicolas Buchler. Depositing organization: Duke University. Publication: Measuring fast gene dynamics in single cells with time-lapse luminescence microscopy. Mazo-Vargas A, Park H, Aydin M, Buchler NE. Mol Biol Cell. 2014 Sep 17. pii: mbc.E14-07-1187. 10.1091/mbc.E14-07-1187 PubMed 25232010.
Backbone
  Vector backbone: pIS385
  Backbone size w/o insert (bp): 5480
  Total vector size (bp): 7247
  Vector type: Yeast Expression
  Selectable markers: URA3 ; LYS2
Growth in bacteria
  Bacterial resistance: Ampicillin, 100 μg/mL
  Growth temperature: 37°C
  Growth strain: DH5alpha
  Copy number: High Copy
Gene/Insert
  Gene/Insert name: RdLuc (alt names: Red beetle luciferase; pIS385-MET17pr-NLS-RdLuc-ssrA)
  Species: Synthetic
  Insert size (bp): 1767
  Promoter: MET17pr
  Tag / fusion protein: Nuclear localization signal (NLS) (N terminal on insert); ClpXP degron (C terminal on insert)
  Cloning method: Restriction Enzyme; 5′ cloning site PacI (not destroyed); 3′ cloning site AscI (not destroyed)
  Sequencing primers: 5′ TCTAGAACTAGTGGATC; 3′ CTGCCGGTAGAGGTGTGGTCAATAAG
Terms and licenses: Academic/Nonprofit Terms; Industry Terms: Not Available to Industry
How to cite: pNB697 was a gift from Nicolas Buchler (Addgene plasmid # 60146 ; http://n2t.net/addgene:60146 ; RRID:Addgene_60146)
