[The description below was written by a language model from this plasmid's Addgene catalogue record and pLannotate feature annotations shown in this document.]
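Description:
pNB697 is a yeast "disintegrator" integrating plasmid built on the pIS385 backbone, designed to place a destabilised, nuclear-targeted luciferase reporter into the Saccharomyces cerevisiae genome. In E. coli it is maintained as a high-copy plasmid through a ColE1/pUC-type origin and selected with ampicillin via the β-lactamase gene. No yeast replication origin is annotated, consistent with an integrative design. The yeast markers are a complete URA3 cassette with its own promoter and two separate LYS2 fragments that flank the expression cassette. This layout suggests targeting to the LYS2 locus. URA3 can be selected for on integration and then counterselected with 5-FOA, so backbone sequences could be removed afterwards. The record does not spell out the mechanism.

The payload is a synthetic red beetle luciferase (RdLuc) cloned between retained PacI and AscI sites, with an N-terminal nuclear localization signal and a C-terminal ssrA tag. The ssrA tag is a degron recognised by the bacterial ClpXP protease, so it would shorten the reporter's lifetime only where that protease is available. Transcription is driven by the MET17 promoter, which is repressed by methionine, and ends at the ADH1 terminator. The automated annotation labels the open reading frame by similarity to Photinus pyralis firefly luciferase, a green emitter, but this is a homology-based call and the catalogue entry identifies it as the red beetle enzyme. The NLS and ssrA tags are not annotated separately. The sequence record is slightly shorter than the listed total size (7,225 versus 7,247 bp). The construct was made for time-lapse luminescence microscopy of fast gene expression dynamics in single cells, where a concentrated nuclear signal and rapid reporter turnover would be advantageous.
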