Features (pLannotate 1.2.2; 14 found; start..end, strand, type, name):
    703..1563    -  CDS            AmpR: β-lactamase; bla; confers resistance to ampicillin, carbenicillin, and related antibiotics
   1564..1668    -  promoter       AmpR promoter: bla
   1766..1981    +  promoter       URA3 promoter: S. cerevisiae URA3
   1982..2785    +  CDS            URA3: orotidine-5'-phosphate decarboxylase, required for uracil biosynthesis; S. cerevisiae URA3; yeast auxotrophic marker, counterselectable with 5-fluoroorotic acid (5-FOA)
   2874..2909    +  CDS            rop (fragment): Rop protein, which maintains plasmids at low copy number; rop
   3011..3110    +  misc_feature   bom (fragment): basis of mobility region from pBR322
   3116..3182    -  CDS            lacZα (fragment): LacZα fragment of β-galactosidase; lacZ fragment
   3279..4035    -  CDS            LYS2 (fragment): alpha-aminoadipate reductase, required for lysine biosynthesis; S. cerevisiae LYS2; yeast auxotrophic marker
   4084..4433    +  promoter       MET17 promoter: S. cerevisiae MET17; expression is repressed by methionine; MET15; MET25
   4494..6134    +  CDS            LUCI_PHOPY: Experimental evidence at protein level: Swiss-Prot protein existence level 1. Produces green light with a wavelength of 562 nm. From Photinus pyralis (Common eastern firefly) (Lampyris pyralis).
   6226..6413    +  terminator     ADH1 terminator: S. cerevisiae ADH1; transcription terminator for the S. cerevisiae alcohol dehydrogenase 1 (ADH1) gene
   6466..6924    -  CDS            LYS2 (fragment): alpha-aminoadipate reductase, required for lysine biosynthesis; S. cerevisiae LYS2; yeast auxotrophic marker
   6933..6986    -  CDS            lacI (fragment): lac repressor; lacI; The lac repressor binds to the lac operator to inhibit transcription in E. coli. This inhibition can be relieved by adding lactose or isopropyl-β-D-thiogalactopyranoside (IPTG).
   7169..532     -  rep_origin     ori (across the origin): high-copy-number ColE1/pMB1/pBR322/pUC origin of replication
>Addgene plasmid #60146 | pNB697 | depositor full sequence | sequence record 96253 | pNB697 sequence 7225 bps
GTGGCGAAACCCGACAGGACTATAAAGATACCAGGCGTTTCCCCCTGGAAGCTCCCTCGTGCGCTCTCCT
GTTCCGACCCTGCCGCTTACCGGATACCTGTCCGCCTTTCTCCCTTCGGGAAGCGTGGCGCTTTCTCATA
GCTCACGCTGTAGGTATCTCAGTTCGGTGTAGGTCGTTCGCTCCAAGCTGGGCTGTGTGCACGAACCCCC
CGTTCAGCCCGACCGCTGCGCCTTATCCGGTAACTATCGTCTTGAGTCCAACCCGGTAAGACACGACTTA
TCGCCACTGGCAGCAGCCACTGGTAACAGGATTAGCAGAGCGAGGTATGTAGGCGGTGCTACAGAGTTCT
TGAAGTGGTGGCCTAACTACGGCTACACTAGAAGGACAGTATTTGGTATCTGCGCTCTGCTGAAGCCAGT
TACCTTCGGAAAAAGAGTTGGTAGCTCTTGATCCGGCAAACAAACCACCGCTGGTAGCGGTGGTTTTTTT
GTTTGCAAGCAGCAGATTACGCGCAGAAAAAAAGGATCTCAAGAAGATCCTTTGATCTTTTCTACGGGGT
CTGACGCTCAGTGGAACGAAAACTCACGTTAAGGGATTTTGGTCATGAGATTATCAAAAAGGATCTTCAC
CTAGATCCTTTTAAATTAAAAATGAAGTTTTAAATCAATCTAAAGTATATATGAGTAAACTTGGTCTGAC
AGTTACCAATGCTTAATCAGTGAGGCACCTATCTCAGCGATCTGTCTATTTCGTTCATCCATAGTTGCCT
GACTCCCCGTCGTGTAGATAACTACGATACGGGAGGGCTTACCATCTGGCCCCAGTGCTGCAATGATACC
GCGAGACCCACGCTCACCGGCTCCAGATTTATCAGCAATAAACCAGCCAGCCGGAAGGGCCGAGCGCAGA
AGTGGTCCTGCAACTTTATCCGCCTCCATCCAGTCTATTAATTGTTGCCGGGAAGCTAGAGTAAGTAGTT
CGCCAGTTAATAGTTTGCGCAACGTTGTTGCCATTGCTACAGGCATCGTGGTGTCACGCTCGTCGTTTGG
TATGGCTTCATTCAGCTCCGGTTCCCAACGATCAAGGCGAGTTACATGATCCCCCATGTTGTGCAAAAAA
GCGGTTAGCTCCTTCGGTCCTCCGATCGTTGTCAGAAGTAAGTTGGCCGCAGTGTTATCACTCATGGTTA
TGGCAGCACTGCATAATTCTCTTACTGTCATGCCATCCGTAAGATGCTTTTCTGTGACTGGTGAGTACTC
AACCAAGTCATTCTGAGAATAGTGTATGCGGCGACCGAGTTGCTCTTGCCCGGCGTCAATACGGGATAAT
ACCGCGCCACATAGCAGAACTTTAAAAGTGCTCATCATTGGAAAACGTTCTTCGGGGCGAAAACTCTCAA
GGATCTTACCGCTGTTGAGATCCAGTTCGATGTAACCCACTCGTGCACCCAACTGATCTTCAGCATCTTT
TACTTTCACCAGCGTTTCTGGGTGAGCAAAAACAGGAAGGCAAAATGCCGCAAAAAAGGGAATAAGGGCG
ACACGGAAATGTTGAATACTCATACTCTTCCTTTTTCAATATTATTGAAGCATTTATCAGGGTTATTGTC
TCATGAGCGGATACATATTTGAATGTATTTAGAAAAATAAACAAATAGGGGTTCCGCGCACATTTCCCCG
AAAAGTGCCACCTGACGTCTAAGAAACCATTATTATCATGACATTAACCTATAAAAATAGGCGTATCACG
AGGCCAGCTTTTCAATTCAATTCATCATTTTTTTTTTATTCTTTTTTTTGATTTCGGTTTCTTTGAAATT
TTTTTGATTCGGTAATCTCCGAACAGAAGGAAGAACGAAGGAAGGAGCACAGACTTAGATTGGTATATAT
ACGCATATGTAGTGTTGAAGAAACATGAAATTGCCCAGTATTCTTAACCCAACTGCACAGAACAAAAACA
TGCAGGAAACGAAGATAAATCATGTCGAAAGCTACATATAAGGAACGTGCTGCTACTCATCCTAGTCCTG
TTGCTGCCAAGCTATTTAATATCATGCACGAAAAGCAAACAAACTTGTGTGCTTCATTGGATGTTCGTAC
CACCAAGGAATTACTGGAGTTAGTTGAAGCATTAGGTCCCAAAATTTGTTTACTAAAAACACATGTGGAT
ATCTTGACTGATTTTTCCATGGAGGGCACAGTTAAGCCGCTAAAGGCATTATCCGCCAAGTACAATTTTT
TACTCTTCGAAGACAGAAAATTTGCTGACATTGGTAATACAGTCAAATTGCAGTACTCTGCGGGTGTATA
CAGAATAGCAGAATGGGCAGACATTACGAATGCACACGGTGTGGTGGGCCCAGGTATTGTTAGCGGTTTG
AAGCAGGCGGCAGAAGAAGTAACAAAGGAACCTAGAGGCCTTTTGATGTTAGCAGAATTGTCATGCAAGG
GCTCCCTATCTACTGGAGAATATACTAAGGGTACTGTTGACATTGCGAAGAGCGACAAAGATTTTGTTAT
CGGCTTTATTGCTCAAAGAGACATGGGTGGAAGAGATGAAGGTTACGATTGGTTGATTATGACACCCGGT
GTGGGTTTAGATGACAAGGGAGACGCATTGGGTCAACAGTATAGAACCGTGGATGATGTGGTCTCTACAG
GATCTGACATTATTATTGTTGGAAGAGGACTATTTGCAAAGGGAAGGGATGCTAAGGTAGAGGGTGAACG
TTACAGAAAAGCAGGCTGGGAAGCATATTTGAGAAGATGCGGCCAGCAAAACTAAAAAACTGTATTATAA
GTAAATGCATGTATACTAAACTCACAAATTAGAGCTTCAATTTAATTATATCAGTTATTACCCGCCCTTT
CGTCTCGCGCGTTTCGGTGATGACGGTGAAAACCTCTGACACATGCAGCTCCCGGAGACGGTCACAGCTT
GTCTGTAAGCGGATGCCGGGAGCAGACAAGCCCGTCAGGGCGCGTCAGCGGGTGTTGGCGGGTGTCGGGG
CTGGCTTAACTATGCGGCATCAGAGCAGATTGTACTGAGAGTGCACCATATGCGGTGTGAAATACCGCAC
AGATGCGTAAGGAGAAAATACCGCATCAGGCGCCATTCGCCATTCAGGCTGCGCAACTGTTGGGAAGGGC
GATCGGTGCGGGCCTCTTCGCTATTACGCCAGGCGTCGAGAAGTGACATCACCCGAAAAGAAGCTAAGTC
TTTCTCCTAATTCATATTTAATTATTGTACATGGACATATCATACGTAATGCTCAACCTTAAGCTGCTGC
GGAGCTTCCACGAGCACCAGCACCTGAAGCAACTAGACTTATTTGCGCTTGAGTTAGTTCTATACTTGGC
AGTGGAAGTTTGTCATTATGAGTTGGTGGAGGTAAAAATCCAACCTTGTTTAAAAATGCAATATATATAC
CAACCTCTTCTGGAGTAACACCTATTCCATTAGACCAATCAACACCTGTCCATGCGGTGTCTTTCTTTAA
AGATGCCACGGCGTTCCTATCGTCTAGTTCCGGAGCTTTGGTACTTTCAGGTAAGTTGTCTAAGACCATG
TGTAGCAAAGGATACAACGCATTTTCTTCATTCCTGTCAATAACAGACGCCTCCAATGATTTCTTCCATT
TAGAATAGCTTTCGATTTCGACATCGTAACCATAATCGTGTAAAGTATACAAGTAGTCTTTGAATAATAT
TCTTGGGTGACCCGTTACTTGAGCAACGGCCAATTCATTTTCTTTGGGAGGATTCAAAGACGTAGCAACA
ACAACACGAGCAACATGATCTACTGGAACCATATTCACGGAATTTTCGATATCTGGAATCTTACCTAATT
GGACTGAACCTTTCAAAAATCTCAATAAGAAATCATCTGTGTTTGAAGAACCATTGGCAGAGGCACCTGT
TACGTAACCTGGTCTGACAATACACCCACGTAGGCCCCTTTCACCTGCACGTCTAATGATGTACTCAGCA
GCCCATTTGGACTGACCATATCCACCAGTGAGCCCGCTTGCAGAGGCTGGAATTCGAGCTCCGGATGCAA
GGGTTCGAATCCCTTAGCTCTCATTATTTTTTGCTTTTTCTCTTGAGGTCACATGATCGCAAAATGGCAA
ATGGCACGTGAAGCTGTCGATATTGGGGAACTGTGGTGGTTGGCAAATGACTAATTAAGTTAGTCAAGGC
GCCATCCTCATGAAAACTGTGTAACATAATAACCGAAGTGTCGAAAAGGTGGCACCTTGTCCAATTGAAC
ACGCTCGATGAAAAAAATAAGATATATATAAGGTTAAGTAAAGCGTCTGTTAGAAAGGAAGTTTTTCCTT
TTTCTTGCTCTCTTGTCTTTTCATCTACTATTTCCTTCGTGTAATACAGGGTCGTCAGATACATAGATAC
AATTCTATTACCCCCATCCATACTCTTAATTAACCATGGCTCCACCAAAAAAAAAAAGAAAAGTTGCCAT
GGGTGGGGGCAGCATGGAAGAAGAAAACATTGTGAATGGAGATCGTCCTCGTGATCTAGTTTTTCCTGGC
ACAGCAGGACTACAATTATATCAATCATTATATAAATATTCATATATTACTGACGGAATAATCGATGCCC
ATACCAATGAAGTAATATCATATGCTCAAATATTTGAAACCAGCTGCCGCTTGGCAGTTAGTCTAGAAAA
ATATGGCTTGGATCATAACAATGTTGTGGCAATATGCAGTGAAAACAACATACACTTTTTTGGCCCTTTA
ATTGCTGCTTTATACCAAGGAATACCAATGGCAACATCAAATGATATGTATACAGAAAGGGAGATGATTG
GCCATTTGAATATATCGAAACCATGCCTTATGTTTTGTTCAAAGAAATCACTCCCATTTATTCTGAAAGT
ACAAAAACATCTAGATTTCCTTAAAAAAGTCATAGTCATTGATAGTATGTACGACATCAATGGCGTTGAA
TGCGTATTTAGCTTTGTTTCACGTTATACTGATCACGCCTTTGATCCAGTGAAATTTAACCCAAAAGAGT
TTGATCCCTTGGAAAGAACCGCATTAATTATGACATCATCTGGAACAACTGGATTGCCTAAAGGGGTAGT
AATAAGCCATAGAAGTATAACTATAAGATTCGTCCATAGCAGTGATCCCATCTATGGTACTCGTATTGCT
CCAGATACATCAATTCTTGCTATAGCACCGTTCCATCATGCCTTTGGACTGTTTACTGCACTAGCTTACT
TTCCAGTAGGACTTAAGATTGTAATGGTGAAGAAATTTGAGGGCGAATTCTTCTTAAAAACCATACAAAA
TTACAAAATCGCTTCTATTGTAGTTCCTCCTCCAATTATGGTATATTTGGCTAAAAGTCCATTAGTCGAT
GAATACAATTTATCGAGCTTAACGGAAATTGCTTGTGGAGGGTCTCCTTTAGGAAGAGACATCGCAGATA
AAGTAGCAAAGAGATTGAAAGTACATGGAATCCTACAAGGATATGGATTAACCGAAACCTGCAGCGCTCT
AATACTTAGCCCCAATGATCGAGAACTTAAAAAAGGTGCAATTGGAACGCCTATGCCATATGTTCAAGTT
AAAGTTATAGACATCAATACTGGGAAGGCGCTAGGACCAAGAGAAAAAGGCGAAATATGCTTCAAAAGTC
AAATGCTTATGAAAGGTTATCACAACAATCCGCAAGCAACTCGTGATGCTCTTGACAAAGATGGTTGGCT
TCATACTGGGGATCTTGGATATTACGACGAAGACAGATTTATCTATGTAGTTGATCGATTGAAAGAACTT
ATTAAATATAAAGGTTATCAGGTTGCGCCTGCTGAACTGGAAAATCTGCTTTTACAACATCCAAATATTT
CTGATGCGGGTGTTATTGGAATTCCGGACGAATTTGCTGGTCAATTACCTTCCGCGTGTGTTGTGTTAGA
GCCTGGTAAGACAATGACCGAAAAGGAAGTTCAGGATTATATTGCAGAGCTAGTCACTACAACTAAACAT
CTTCGAGGCGGTGTCGTATTTATAGATAGTATTCCAAAAGGCCCAACAGGAAAACTCATGAGAAACGAAC
TCCGTGCAATATTTGCCCGGGAACAGGCAAAAGGAGGTGGCAGTATGTACAAAACTAGTGCAGCGAACGA
CGAAAATTACGCCCTTGCAGCGTAATAACTAGTTAATACAAATAAGGCGCGCCACTTCTAAATAAGCGAA
TTTCTTATGATTTATGATTTTTATTATTAAATAAGTTATAAAAAAAATAAGTGTATACAAATTTTAAAGT
GACTCTTAGGTTTTAAAACGAAAATTCTTATTCTTGAGTAACTCTTTCCTGTAGGTCAGGTTGCTTTCTC
AGGTATAGTATGAGGTCGCTCTTATTGACCACACCTCTACCGGCAGATCCGCTAGGGATAACAGGGTAAT
ATAGATCTCTCGAGGCGGCCGCCAGCATCATTGATGTAATCTTCTACTAGTTGATCCAATTGTCCAGCAG
CTCTAATAACAATCAACCCACGTGGTTTAGCAACACCTAAGTAAATGGTTTGTCTGGCTGGGGGATATGC
AGGGTCGATAACTGAAAAGGTTGCGCCGGCTTTCAAGACACCCATCACACATACCATCAAATCCACACCC
CTAGAAGAATAGATCATCACTACATCACCTCTTTTGATACCTGTTTTAATCAAATAATGGGCAACTATGT
TAGAAGTGCGGTTGATGTCGCGATAAGTGAAAGAACGGGACTTGTCGGAATTTAGTGTTGGAGTCTCCAC
AACACAGGTTCTCTCTGGGAAGGCTTCAGCATTGTCCTGGAAAATGTCGTGAATACACCCCACGAAATCG
CACCAGCCCAAGTTCTTAGTTGGATCAGGTAAACTATCCTTGGATGATGCGGTGATCAGAGAGAGGATCT
GCCTGCATTAATGAATCGGCCAACGCGCGGGGAGAGGCGGTTTGCGTATTGGGCGCTCTTCCGCTTCCTC
GCTCACTGACTCGCTGCGCTCGGTCGTTCGGCTGCGGCGAGCGGTATCAGCTCACTCAAAGGCGGTAATA
CGGTTATCCACAGAATCAGGGGATAACGCAGGAAAGAACATGTGAGCAAAAGGCCAGCAAAAGGCCAGGA
ACCGTAAAAAGGCCGCGTTGCTGGCGTTTTTCCATAGGCTCCGCCCCCCTGACGAGCATCACAAAAATCG
ACGCTCAAGTCAGAG
