>Addgene plasmid #60146 | pNB697 | addgene partial sequence | sequence record 98215 | pHIS-F 5'-TCGTGTAATACAGGGTCGTCA-3'
ATTCTATTACCCCCATCCATACTCTTAATTAACCATGGCTCCACCAAAAAAAAAAAGAAAAGTTGCCATG
GGTGGGGGCAGCATGGAAGAAGAAAACATTGTGAATGGAGATCGTCCTCGTGATCTAGTTTTTCCTGGCA
CAGCAGGACTACAATTATATCAATCATTATATAAATATTCATATATTACTGACGGAATAATCGATGCCCA
TACCAATGAAGTAATATCATATGCTCAAATATTTGAAACCAGCTGCCGCTTGGCAGTTAGTCTAGAAAAA
TATGGCTTGGATCATAACAATGTTGTGGCAATATGCAGTGAAAACAACATACACTTTTTTGGCCCTTTAA
TTGCTGCTTTATACCAAGGAATACCAATGGCAACATCAAATGATATGTATACAGAAAGGGAGATGATTGG
CCATTTGAATATATCGAAACCATGCCTTATGTTTTGTTCAAAGAAATCACTCCCATTTATTCTGAAAGTA
CAAAAACATCTAGATTTCCTTAAAAAAGTCATAGTCATTGATAGTATGTACGACATCAATGGCGTTGAAT
GCGTATTTAGCTTTGTTTCACGTTATACTGATCACGCCTTTGATCCAGTGAAATTTAACCCAAAAGAGTT
TGATCCCTTGGAAAGAACCGCATTAATTATGACATCATCTGGAACAACTGGATTGCCTAAAGGGGTAGTA
ATAAGCCATAGAAGTATAACTATAAGATTCGTCCATAGCAGTGATCCCATCTATGGTACTCGTATTGCTC
CAGATACATCAATTCTTGCTATAGCACCGTTCCATCATGCCTTTGGACTGTTTACTGCACTAGCTTACTT
TCCAGTAGGACTTAAGATTGTA
