>Addgene plasmid #60146 | pNB697 | addgene partial sequence | sequence record 98217 | pHybLex_rev 5'-GAGTCACTTTAAAATTTGTATACAC-3'
AACTTATTTAATAATAAAAATCATAAATCATAAGAAATTCGCTTATTTAGAAGTGGCGCGCCTTATTTGT
ATTAACTAGTTATTACGCTGCAAGGGCGTAATTTTCGTCGTTCGCTGCACTAGTTTTGTACATACTGCCA
CCTCCTTTTGCCTGTTCCCGGGCAAATATTGCACGGAGTTCGTTTCTCATGAGTTTTCCTGTTGGGCCTT
TTGGAATACTATCTATAAATACGACACCGCCTCGAAGATGTTTAGTTGTAGTGACTAGCTCTGCAATATA
ATCCTGAACTTCCTTTTCGGTCATTGTCTTACCAGGCTCTAACACAACACACGCGGAAGGTAATTGACCA
GCAAATTCGTCCGGAATTCCAATAACACCCGCATCAGAAATATTTGGATGTTGTAAAAGCAGATTTTCCA
GTTCAGCAGGCGCAACCTGATAACCTTTATATTTAATAAGTTCTTTCAATCGATCAACTACATAGATAAA
TCTGTCTTCGTCGTAATATCCAAGATCCCCAGTATGAAGCCAACCATCTTTGTCAAGAGCATCACGAGTT
GCTTGCGGATTGTTGTGATAACCTTTCATAAGCATTTGACTTTTGAAGCATATTTCGCCTTTTTCTCTTG
GTCCTAGCGCCTTCCCAGTATTGATGTCTATAACTTTAACTTGAACATATGGCATAGGCGTTCCAATTGC
ACCTTTTTTAAGTTCTCGATCATTGGGGCTAAGTATTAGAGCGCTGCAGGTTTCGGTTAATCCATATCCT
TGTAGGATTCCATGTACTTTCAATCTCTTTGCTACTTTATCTGCGATGTCTCTTCCTAAAGGAGACCCTC
CACAAGCAATTTCCGTTAAGCTCGATAAATTGTATTCATCGACTAATGGACTTTTAGCCAAATATACCAT
AATTGGAGGAGGAACTACAATAGAAGCGATTTTGTAATTTTGTATGGTTTT
